Addgene plasmid #103589: LSB-hsa-miR-509-3-5p
Purpose: Used to sense miRNA activity using fluorescence based tools. hsa-miR-509-3-5p target in 3' UTR of of mKate. miRNA activity can be measured by the repression of mKate2 relative to EBFP2 fluorescent proteins . Plasmid is inherently unstable; please see Depositor Comments
Depositing lab: Ron Weiss. Depositing organization: Massachusetts Institute of Technology. Publication: A mixed antagonistic/synergistic miRNA repression model enables accurate predictions of multi-input miRNA sensor activity. Gam JJ, Babb J, Weiss R. Nat Commun. 2018 Jun 22;9(1):2430. doi: 10.1038/s41467-018-04575-0. PubMed 29934631.
Backbone
  Vector backbone: Low Sensor Backbone (LSB)
  Vector type: Mammalian Expression, Synthetic Biology
Growth in bacteria
  Bacterial resistance: Ampicillin and Kanamycin, 100 & 50 μg/mL
  Growth temperature: 30°C
  Growth strain: NEB Stable
  Copy number: High Copy
Gene/Insert
  Gene/Insert name: hsa-miR-509-3-5p target
  Species: H. sapiens (human)
  Entrez Gene: MIR5093
  Promoter: EF-1a
  Cloning method: Gibson Cloning
Terms and licenses: Academic/Nonprofit Terms; Industry Terms: Not Available to Industry
Depositor comments: Please note that this plasmid is inherently unstable due to a repeating poly A element. We recommend performing a diagnostic digest on multiple colonies upon receipt. The depositors would like to note the presence of several discrepancies between the depositor sequence and physical plasmid sequence. In particular, the sequences upstream and downstream of the puromycin coding region have 10 bp insertions which do not affect the ability to perform puromycin selection. The sequences for those regions within the physical plasmids are as follows: Upstream of Puro: GAATTCGACCGCCTGTCTCAAGGTGCCACC; Downstream of Puro: GCTTTGAGACTACGCGTGAATTCACTCCTC. Please contact if you are interested in this plasmid prior to placing an order.
How to cite: LSB-hsa-miR-509-3-5p was a gift from Ron Weiss (Addgene plasmid # 103589 ; http://n2t.net/addgene:103589 ; RRID:Addgene_103589)
