[The description below was written by a language model from this plasmid's Addgene catalogue record and pLannotate feature annotations shown in this document.]
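Description:
LSB-hsa-miR-509-3-5p is a mammalian expression and synthetic-biology plasmid of about 11 kb, built on the Low Sensor Backbone (LSB) and designed as a two-colour fluorescent sensor of microRNA activity. It replicates in E. coli from a high-copy ColE1/pUC-type origin and carries both a β-lactamase (AmpR) gene and an aminoglycoside phosphotransferase (KanR) gene, so it is maintained under dual ampicillin and kanamycin selection. Remnants of a lac promoter/operator region are also annotated in the backbone.

The payload consists of two parallel transcription units, each driven by the human EF-1α core promoter with its intron A and terminated by a rabbit β-globin polyadenylation signal. Flanking attB4, attB1 and attB2 sites reflect Gateway-style modular assembly of the promoter and gene parts, although the target insert itself is recorded as Gibson cloned. The first unit expresses the red fluorescent protein mKate2, with a target site for human miR-509-3-5p in its 3′ UTR; this site is not separately annotated in the feature table. The second unit expresses the blue protein EBFP2 without the target and serves as an internal reference for delivery and expression. When the miRNA is active in a cell, mKate2 is repressed relative to EBFP2, and the ratio gives a readout of miRNA activity.

A puromycin N-acetyltransferase coding sequence with its own β-globin poly(A) allows puromycin selection in mammalian cells, though no dedicated promoter for it is annotated. The depositors state that the repeated poly(A) elements make the plasmid inherently unstable. They also note small insertions flanking the puromycin gene in the physical plasmid relative to the deposited sequence, which do not affect puromycin selection.
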