Features (pLannotate 1.2.2; 28 found; start..end, strand, type, name):
     87..675     -  rep_origin     ori: high-copy-number ColE1/pMB1/pBR322/pUC origin of replication
    846..1706    -  CDS            AmpR: β-lactamase; bla; confers resistance to ampicillin, carbenicillin, and related antibiotics
   1707..1778    -  promoter       AmpR promoter: bla
   1857..2456    +  CDS            PuroR: puromycin N-acetyltransferase; pac from Streptomyces alboniger; confers resistance to puromycin
   2461..2541    +  CDS            HBB (fragment): HBB_PONPY - Experimental evidence at transcript level: Swiss-Prot protein existence level 2. Involved in oxygen transport from the lung to the various peripheral tissues. From Pongo pygmaeus (Bornean orangutan).
   2612..2667    +  polyA_signal   β-globin poly(A) signal: rabbit β-globin polyadenylation signal (Gil and Proudfoot, 1987)
   3646..3666    +  protein_bind   attB4: mutant version of attB; core recombination site for the Gateway® BP reaction BP Clonase™
   3734..3945    +  promoter       EF-1α core promoter: core promoter for human elongation factor EF-1α
   3946..4884    +  intron         EF-1α intron A: intron upstream of the start codon of human EF-1α
   4911..4931    +  protein_bind   attB1: mutant version of attB; core recombination site for the Gateway® BP reaction BP Clonase™
   4951..5646    +  CDS            mKate2: mKate2 is a basic (constitutively fluorescent) red fluorescent protein published in 2009, derived from Entacmaea quadricolor. It is reported to be a rapidly-maturing monomer with moderate acid sensitivity.
   5666..5690    -  protein_bind   attB2: mutant version of attB; recombination site for the Gateway® BP reaction BP Clonase™
   5834..5908    +  CDS            HBB (fragment): HBB_PONPY - Experimental evidence at transcript level: Swiss-Prot protein existence level 2. Involved in oxygen transport from the lung to the various peripheral tissues. From Pongo pygmaeus (Bornean orangutan).
   5979..6034    +  polyA_signal   β-globin poly(A) signal: rabbit β-globin polyadenylation signal (Gil and Proudfoot, 1987)
   6418..6443    +  misc_feature   SA: splice acceptor site
   7115..7135    +  protein_bind   attB4: mutant version of attB; core recombination site for the Gateway® BP reaction BP Clonase™
   7203..7414    +  promoter       EF-1α core promoter: core promoter for human elongation factor EF-1α
   7415..8353    +  intron         EF-1α intron A: intron upstream of the start codon of human EF-1α
   8380..8400    +  protein_bind   attB1: mutant version of attB; core recombination site for the Gateway® BP reaction BP Clonase™
   8411..9127    +  CDS            EBFP2: EBFP2 is a basic (constitutively fluorescent) blue fluorescent protein published in 2007, derived from Aequorea victoria. It is reported to be a rapidly-maturing monomer with moderate acid sensitivity.
   9135..9159    -  protein_bind   attB2: mutant version of attB; recombination site for the Gateway® BP reaction BP Clonase™
   9163..9243    +  CDS            HBB (fragment): HBB_PONPY - Experimental evidence at transcript level: Swiss-Prot protein existence level 2. Involved in oxygen transport from the lung to the various peripheral tissues. From Pongo pygmaeus (Bornean orangutan).
   9314..9369    +  polyA_signal   β-globin poly(A) signal: rabbit β-globin polyadenylation signal (Gil and Proudfoot, 1987)
   9752..9774    -  protein_bind   lac operator (fragment): The lac repressor binds to the lac operator to inhibit transcription in E. coli. This inhibition can be relieved by adding lactose or isopropyl-β-D-thiogalactopyranoside (IPTG). lac repressor encoded by lacI
   9778..9808    -  promoter       lac promoter: promoter for the E. coli lac operon
   9823..9844    -  protein_bind   CAP binding site: CAP binding activates transcription in the presence of cAMP. E. coli catabolite activator protein
   9857..9896    -  CDS            lacI (fragment): lac repressor; lacI; The lac repressor binds to the lac operator to inhibit transcription in E. coli. This inhibition can be relieved by adding lactose or isopropyl-β-D-thiogalactopyranoside (IPTG).
  10069..10878   +  CDS            KanR: aminoglycoside phosphotransferase; aph(3')-Ia; confers resistance to kanamycin in bacteria or G418 (Geneticin®) in eukaryotes
>Addgene plasmid #103589 | LSB-hsa-miR-509-3-5p | depositor full sequence | sequence record 196226 | Full Sequence
AATTGAGGGGATAACGCAGGAAAGAACATGTGAGCAAAAGGCCAGCAAAAGGCCAGGAACCGTAAAAAGG
CCGCGTTGCTGGCGTTTTTCCATAGGCTCCGCCCCCCTGACGAGCATCACAAAAATCGACGCTCAAGTCA
GAGGTGGCGAAACCCGACAGGACTATAAAGATACCAGGCGTTTCCCCCTGGAAGCTCCCTCGTGCGCTCT
CCTGTTCCGACCCTGCCGCTTACCGGATACCTGTCCGCCTTTCTCCCTTCGGGAAGCGTGGCGCTTTCTC
ATAGCTCACGCTGTAGGTATCTCAGTTCGGTGTAGGTCGTTCGCTCCAAGCTGGGCTGTGTGCACGAACC
CCCCGTTCAGCCCGACCGCTGCGCCTTATCCGGTAACTATCGTCTTGAGTCCAACCCGGTAAGACACGAC
TTATCGCCACTGGCAGCAGCCACTGGTAACAGGATTAGCAGAGCGAGGTATGTAGGCGGTGCTACAGAGT
TCTTGAAGTGGTGGCCTAACTACGGCTACACTAGAAGAACAGTATTTGGTATCTGCGCTCTGCTGAAGCC
AGTTACCTTCGGAAAAAGAGTTGGTAGCTCTTGATCCGGCAAACAAACCACCGCTGGTAGCGGTGGTTTT
TTTGTTTGCAAGCAGCAGATTACGCGCAGAAAAAAAGGATCTCAAGAAGATCCTTTGATCTTTTCTACGG
GGTCTGACGCTCAGTGGAACGAAAACTCACGTTAAGGGATTTTGGTCATGAGATTATCAAAAAGGATCTT
CACCTAGATCCTTTTAAATTAAAAATGAAGTTTTAAATCAATCTAAAGTATATATGAGTAAACTTGGTCT
GACAGTTACCAATGCTTAATCAGTGAGGCACCTATCTCAGCGATCTGTCTATTTCGTTCATCCATAGTTG
CCTGACTCCCCGTCGTGTAGATAACTACGATACGGGAGGGCTTACCATCTGGCCCCAGTGCTGCAATGAT
ACCGCGAGAACCACGCTCACCGGCTCCAGATTTATCAGCAATAAACCAGCCAGCCGGAAGGGCCGAGCGC
AGAAGTGGTCCTGCAACTTTATCCGCCTCCATCCAGTCTATTAATTGTTGCCGGGAAGCTAGAGTAAGTA
GTTCGCCAGTTAATAGTTTGCGCAACGTTGTTGCCATTGCTACAGGCATCGTGGTGTCACGCTCGTCGTT
TGGTATGGCTTCATTCAGCTCCGGTTCCCAACGATCAAGGCGAGTTACATGATCCCCCATGTTGTGCAAA
AAAGCGGTTAGCTCCTTCGGTCCTCCGATCGTTGTCAGAAGTAAGTTGGCCGCAGTGTTATCACTCATGG
TTATGGCAGCACTGCATAATTCTCTTACTGTCATGCCATCCGTAAGATGCTTTTCTGTGACTGGTGAGTA
CTCAACCAAGTCATTCTGAGAATAGTGTATGCGGCGACCGAGTTGCTCTTGCCCGGCGTCAATACGGGAT
AATACCGCGCCACATAGCAGAACTTTAAAAGTGCTCATCATTGGAAAACGTTCTTCGGGGCGAAAACTCT
CAAGGATCTTACCGCTGTTGAGATCCAGTTCGATGTAACCCACTCGTGCACCCAACTGATCTTCAGCATC
TTTTACTTTCACCAGCGTTTCTGGGTGAGCAAAAACAGGAAGGCAAAATGCCGCAAAAAAGGGAATAAGG
GCGACACGGAAATGTTGAATACTCATACTCTTCCTTTTTCAATATTATTGAAGCATTTATCAGGGTTATT
GTCTCATGAGCGGATACATATTTGAATGTAGCTCCGAATTTCTCGAGGGCTTGTCGACGACGGCGGTCTC
CGTCGTCAGGATCATGAATTCGACCCGCCTGCCACCATGACCGAGTACAAGCCCACGGTGCGCCTCGCCA
CCCGCGACGACGTCCCCCGGGCCGTACGCACCCTCGCCGCCGCGTTCGCCGACTACCCCGCCACGCGCCA
CACCGTCGACCCGGACCGCCACATCGAGCGGGTCACCGAGCTGCAAGAACTCTTCCTCACGCGCGTCGGG
CTCGACATCGGCAAGGTGTGGGTCGCGGACGACGGCGCCGCGGTGGCGGTCTGGACCACGCCGGAGAGCG
TCGAAGCGGGGGCGGTGTTCGCCGAGATCGGCCCGCGCATGGCCGAGTTGAGCGGTTCCCGGCTGGCCGC
GCAGCAACAGATGGAAGGCCTCCTGGCGCCGCACCGGCCCAAGGAGCCCGCGTGGTTCCTGGCCACCGTC
GGCGTCTCGCCCGACCACCAGGGCAAGGGTCTGGGCAGCGCCGTCGTGCTCCCCGGAGTGGAGGCGGCCG
AGCGCGCCGGGGTGCCCGCCTTCCTGGAGACATCCGCGCCCCGCAACCTCCCCTTCTACGAGCGGCTCGG
CTTCACCGTCACCGCCGACGTCGAGGTGCCCGAAGGACCGCGCACCTGGTGCATGACCCGCAAGCCCGGT
GCCTGATACGCGTGAATTCACTCCTCAGGTGCAGGCTGCCTATCAGAAGGTGGTGGCTGGTGTGGCCAAT
GCCCTGGCTCACAAATACCACTGAGATCTTTTTCCCTCTGCCAAAAATTATGGGGACATCATGAAGCCCC
TTGAGCATCTGACTTCTGGCTAATAAAGGAAATTTATTTTCATTGCAATAGTGTGTTGGAATTTTTTGTG
TCTCTCACTCGGAAGGACATATGGGAGGGCAAATCATTTAAAACATCAGAATGAGTATTTGGTTTAGAGT
TTGGCAACATATGCCCATATGCTGGCTGCCATGAACAAAGGTTGGCTATAAAGAGGTCATCAGTATATGA
AACAGCCCCCTGCTGTCCATTCCTTATTCCATAGAAAAGCCTTGACTTGAGGTTAGATTTTTTTTATATT
TTGTTTTGTGTTATTTTTTTCTTTAACATCCCTAAAATTTTCCTTACATGTTTTACTAGCCAGATTTTTC
CTCCTCTCCTGACTACTCCCAGTCATAGCTGTCCCTCTTCTCTTATGGAGATCCCTCGACCTGCAGCCCA
AGCTTGAATTCTCTAGAATTACCCTGTTATCCCTATGCTTGGTTTACCGAGCTCTTATTGGTTTTCAAAC
TTCATTGACTGTGCCCAACGCGCCTGGGAGCTCACGGGGACAGCCCCCCCCCAAAGCCCCCAGGGATGTA
ATTACGTCCCTCCCCCGCTAGGGGGCAGCAGCGAGCCGCCCGGGGCTCCGCTCCGGTCCGGCGCTCCCCC
CGCATCCCCGAGCCGGCAGCGTGCGGGGACAGCCCGGGCACGGGGAAGGTGGCACGGGATCGCTTTCCTC
TGAACGCTTCTCGCTGCTCTTTGAGCCTGCAGACACCTGGGGGGATACGGGGAAAAAGCTAGGCTGAAAG
ACCGGTTCTTAGAATGACACGCGCCTGGGAGCTCACGGGGACAGCCCCCCCCCAAAGCCCCCAGGGATGT
AATTACGTCCCTCCCCCGCTAGGGGGCAGCAGCGAGCCGCCCGGGGCTCCGCTCCGGTCCGGCGCTCCCC
CCGCATCCCCGAGCCGGCAGCGTGCGGGGACAGCCCGGGCACGGGGAAGGTGGCACGGGATCGCTTTCCT
CTGAACGCTTCTCGCTGCTCTTTGAGCCTGCAGACACCTGGGGGGATACGGGGAAAAAGCTAACTTCTGA
GACGACAACTTTGTATAGAAAAGTTGGCTCCGAATTCGCCCTTGACAGCAGAGATCCAGTTTGGTTAATT
AATTGGCTCCGGTGCCCGTCAGTGGGCAGAGCGCACATCGCCCACAGTCCCCGAGAAGTTGTGGGGAGGG
GTCGGCAATTGAACCGGTGCCTAGAGAAGGTGGCGCGGGGTAAACTGGGAAAGTGATGTCGTGTACTGGC
TCCGCCTTTTTCCCGAGGGTGGGGGAGAACCGTATATAAGTGCAGTAGTCGCCGTGAACGTTCTTTTTCG
CAACGGGTTTGCCGCCAGAACACAGGTAAGTGCCGTGTGTGGTTCCCGCGGGCCTGGCCTCTTTACGGGT
TATGGCCCTTGCGTGCCTTGAATTACTTCCACCTGGCTGCAGTACGTGATTCTTGATCCCGAGCTTCGGG
TTGGAAGTGGGTGGGAGAGTTCGAGGCCTTGCGCTTAAGGAGCCCCTTCGCCTCGTGCTTGAGTTGAGGC
CTGGCCTGGGCGCTGGGGCCGCCGCGTGCGAATCTGGTGGCACCTTCGCGCCTGTCTCGCTGCTTTCGAT
AAGTCTCTAGCCATTTAAAATTTTTGATGACCTGCTGCGACGCTTTTTTTCTGGCAAGATAGTCTTGTAA
ATGCGGGCCAAGATCTGCACACTGGTATTTCGGTTTTTGGGGCCGCGGGCGGCGACGGGGCCCGTGCGTC
CCAGCGCACATGTTCGGCGAGGCGGGGCCTGCGAGCGCGGCCACCGAGAATCGGACGGGGGTAGTCTCAA
GCTGGCCGGCCTGCTCTGGTGCCTGGCCTCGCGCCGCCGTGTATCGCCCCGCCCTGGGCGGCAAGGCTGG
CCCGGTCGGCACCAGTTGCGTGAGCGGAAAGATGGCCGCTTCCCGGCCCTGCTGCAGGGAGCTCAAAATG
GAGGACGCGGCGCTCGGGAGAGCGGGCGGGTGAGTCACCCACACAAAGGAAAAGGGCCTTTCCGTCCTCA
GCCGTCGCTTCATGTGACTCCACGGAGTACCGGGCGCCGTCCAGGCACCTCGATTAGTTCTCGAGCTTTT
GGAGTACGTCGTCTTTAGGTTGGGGGGAGGGGTTTTATGCGATGGAGTTTCCCCACACTGAGTGGGTGGA
GACTGAAGTTAGGCCAGCTTGGCACTTGATGTAATTCTCCTTGGAATTTGCCCTTTTTGAGTTTGGATCT
TGGTTCATTCTCAAGCCTCAGACAGTGGTTCAAAGTTTTTTTCTTCCATTTCAGGTGTCGTGAGAAGGGC
GAATTCGACCCAAGTTTGTACAAAAAAGCAGGCTGGATCCAGGTGCCACCATGGTGAGCGAGCTGATTAA
GGAGAACATGCACATGAAGCTGTACATGGAGGGCACCGTGAACAACCACCACTTCAAGTGCACATCCGAG
GGCGAAGGCAAGCCCTACGAGGGCACCCAGACCATGAGAATCAAGGCGGTCGAGGGCGGCCCTCTCCCCT
TCGCCTTCGACATCCTGGCTACCAGCTTCATGTACGGCAGCAAAACCTTCATCAACCACACCCAGGGCAT
CCCCGACTTCTTTAAGCAGTCCTTCCCCGAGGGCTTCACATGGGAGAGAGTCACCACATACGAAGATGGG
GGCGTGCTGACCGCTACCCAGGACACCAGCCTCCAGGACGGCTGCCTCATCTACAACGTCAAGATCAGAG
GGGTGAACTTCCCATCCAACGGCCCTGTGATGCAGAAGAAAACACTCGGCTGGGAGGCCTCCACCGAGAC
ACTGTACCCCGCTGACGGCGGCCTGGAAGGCAGAGCCGACATGGCCCTGAAGCTCGTGGGCGGGGGCCAC
CTGATCTGCAACCTTAAGACCACATACAGATCCAAGAAACCCGCTAAGAACCTCAAGATGCCCGGCGTCT
ACTATGTGGACAGGAGACTGGAAAGAATCAAGGAGGCCGACAAAGAGACATACGTCGAGCAGCACGAGGT
GGCTGTGGCCAGATACTGCGACCTCCCTAGCAAACTGGGGCACAAACTTAATTGAGAATTCTACCACCCA
GCTTTCTTGTACAAAGTGGTACGTCTCAAGACCAGAGGTCTCTGCTTCAAGCCTACATGATTGCCACGTC
TGCAGTACATGATTGCCACGTCTGCAGTACATGATTGCCACGTCTGCAGTACATGATTGCCACGTCTGCA
GTACAACCAGAAGAGACCTGTGCTTCACTCCTCAGGTGCAGGCTGCCTATCAGAAGGTGGTGGCTGGTGT
GGCCAATGCCCTGGCTCACAAATACCACTGAGATCTTTTTCCCTCTGCCAAAAATTATGGGGACATCATG
AAGCCCCTTGAGCATCTGACTTCTGGCTAATAAAGGAAATTTATTTTCATTGCAATAGTGTGTTGGAATT
TTTTGTGTCTCTCACTCGGAAGGACATATGGGAGGGCAAATCATTTAAAACATCAGAATGAGTATTTGGT
TTAGAGTTTGGCAACATATGCCCATATGCTGGCTGCCATGAACAAAGGTTGGCTATAAAGAGGTCATCAG
TATATGAAACAGCCCCCTGCTGTCCATTCCTTATTCCATAGAAAAGCCTTGACTTGAGGTTAGATTTTTT
TTATATTTTGTTTTGTGTTATTTTTTTCTTTAACATCCCTAAAATTTTCCTTACATGTTTTACTAGCCAG
ATTTTTCCTCCTCTCCTGACTACTCCCAGTCATAGCTGTCCCTCTTCTCTTATGGAGATCCCGAGCGGTG
CGTTTTTATGCTTGTAGTATTGTATAATGTTTTTAAGATCCAAGCTTCTGACCTCTTCTCTTCCTCCCAC
AGGGCCTCGAGACAATTGCATCGATGGTACCAGTGAAAGTCTGCAATGAATTCGAGTTGGCGCGCCTGTC
ATTCTAAATCTCTCTTTCAGCCTAAAGCTTTTTCCCCGTATCCCCCCAGGTGTCTGCAGGCTCAAAGAGC
AGCGAGAAGCGTTCAGAGGAAAGCGATCCCGTGCCACCTTCCCCGTGCCCGGGCTGTCCCCGCACGCTGC
CGGCTCGGGGATGCGGGGGGAGCGCCGGACCGGAGCGGAGCCCCGGGCGGCTCGCTGCTGCCCCCTAGCG
GGGGAGGGACGTAATTACATCCCTGGGGGCTTTGGGAGGGGGCTGTCCCCGTGAGCTCCCAGGCGCGCCT
GTCATTCTAAATCTCTCTTTCAGCCTAAAGCTTTTTCCCCGTATCCCCCCAGGTGTCTGCAGGCTCAAAG
AGCAGCGAGAAGCGTTCAGAGGAAAGCGATCCCGTGCCACCTTCCCCGTGCCCGGGCTGTCCCCGCACGC
TGCCGGCTCGGGGATGCGGGGGGAGCGCCGGACCGGAGCGGAGCCCCGGGCGGCTCGCTGCTGCCCCCTA
GCGGGGGAGGGACGTAATTACATCCCTGGGGGCTTTGGGGGGGGGCTGTCCCCGTGAGCTCCCAGGCGCG
CCAACTCGGTACCGTATCGATGTCGACGTTAACGCTAGTGATATCAACTTTGTATAGAAAAGTTGGCTCC
GAATTCGCCCTTGACAGCAGAGATCCAGTTTGGTTAATTAATTGGCTCCGGTGCCCGTCAGTGGGCAGAG
CGCACATCGCCCACAGTCCCCGAGAAGTTGTGGGGAGGGGTCGGCAATTGAACCGGTGCCTAGAGAAGGT
GGCGCGGGGTAAACTGGGAAAGTGATGTCGTGTACTGGCTCCGCCTTTTTCCCGAGGGTGGGGGAGAACC
GTATATAAGTGCAGTAGTCGCCGTGAACGTTCTTTTTCGCAACGGGTTTGCCGCCAGAACACAGGTAAGT
GCCGTGTGTGGTTCCCGCGGGCCTGGCCTCTTTACGGGTTATGGCCCTTGCGTGCCTTGAATTACTTCCA
CCTGGCTGCAGTACGTGATTCTTGATCCCGAGCTTCGGGTTGGAAGTGGGTGGGAGAGTTCGAGGCCTTG
CGCTTAAGGAGCCCCTTCGCCTCGTGCTTGAGTTGAGGCCTGGCCTGGGCGCTGGGGCCGCCGCGTGCGA
ATCTGGTGGCACCTTCGCGCCTGTCTCGCTGCTTTCGATAAGTCTCTAGCCATTTAAAATTTTTGATGAC
CTGCTGCGACGCTTTTTTTCTGGCAAGATAGTCTTGTAAATGCGGGCCAAGATCTGCACACTGGTATTTC
GGTTTTTGGGGCCGCGGGCGGCGACGGGGCCCGTGCGTCCCAGCGCACATGTTCGGCGAGGCGGGGCCTG
CGAGCGCGGCCACCGAGAATCGGACGGGGGTAGTCTCAAGCTGGCCGGCCTGCTCTGGTGCCTGGCCTCG
CGCCGCCGTGTATCGCCCCGCCCTGGGCGGCAAGGCTGGCCCGGTCGGCACCAGTTGCGTGAGCGGAAAG
ATGGCCGCTTCCCGGCCCTGCTGCAGGGAGCTCAAAATGGAGGACGCGGCGCTCGGGAGAGCGGGCGGGT
GAGTCACCCACACAAAGGAAAAGGGCCTTTCCGTCCTCAGCCGTCGCTTCATGTGACTCCACGGAGTACC
GGGCGCCGTCCAGGCACCTCGATTAGTTCTCGAGCTTTTGGAGTACGTCGTCTTTAGGTTGGGGGGAGGG
GTTTTATGCGATGGAGTTTCCCCACACTGAGTGGGTGGAGACTGAAGTTAGGCCAGCTTGGCACTTGATG
TAATTCTCCTTGGAATTTGCCCTTTTTGAGTTTGGATCTTGGTTCATTCTCAAGCCTCAGACAGTGGTTC
AAAGTTTTTTTCTTCCATTTCAGGTGTCGTGAGAAGGGCGAATTCGACCCAAGTTTGTACAAAAAAGCAG
GCTCGCCACCATGGTGAGCAAGGGCGAGGAGCTGTTCACCGGGGTGGTGCCCATCCTGGTCGAGCTGGAC
GGCGACGTAAACGGCCACAAGTTCAGCGTGAGGGGCGAGGGCGAGGGCGATGCCACCAACGGCAAGCTGA
CCCTGAAGTTCATCTGCACCACCGGCAAGCTGCCCGTGCCCTGGCCCACCCTCGTGACCACCCTGAGCCA
CGGCGTGCAGTGCTTCGCCCGCTACCCCGACCACATGAAGCAGCACGACTTCTTCAAGTCCGCCATGCCC
GAAGGCTACGTCCAGGAGCGCACCATCTTCTTCAAGGACGACGGCACCTACAAGACCCGCGCCGAGGTGA
AGTTCGAGGGCGACACCCTAGTGAACCGCATCGAGCTGAAGGGCGTCGACTTCAAGGAGGACGGCAACAT
CCTGGGGCACAAGCTGGAGTACAACTTCAACAGCCACAACATCTATATCATGGCCGTCAAGCAGAAGAAC
GGCATCAAGGTGAACTTCAAGATCCGCCACAACGTGGAGGACGGCAGCGTGCAGCTCGCCGACCACTACC
AGCAGAACACCCCCATCGGCGACGGCCCCGTGCTGCTGCCCGACAGCCACTACCTGAGCACCCAGTCCGT
GCTGAGCAAAGACCCCAACGAGAAGCGCGATCACATGGTCCTGCTGGAGTTCCGCACCGCCGCCGGGATC
ACTCTCGGCATGGACGAGCTGTACAAGTAATACCACCCAGCTTTCTTGTACAAAGTGGTACGCGTGAATT
CACTCCTCAGGTGCAGGCTGCCTATCAGAAGGTGGTGGCTGGTGTGGCCAATGCCCTGGCTCACAAATAC
CACTGAGATCTTTTTCCCTCTGCCAAAAATTATGGGGACATCATGAAGCCCCTTGAGCATCTGACTTCTG
GCTAATAAAGGAAATTTATTTTCATTGCAATAGTGTGTTGGAATTTTTTGTGTCTCTCACTCGGAAGGAC
ATATGGGAGGGCAAATCATTTAAAACATCAGAATGAGTATTTGGTTTAGAGTTTGGCAACATATGCCCAT
ATGCTGGCTGCCATGAACAAAGGTTGGCTATAAAGAGGTCATCAGTATATGAAACAGCCCCCTGCTGTCC
ATTCCTTATTCCATAGAAAAGCCTTGACTTGAGGTTAGATTTTTTTTATATTTTGTTTTGTGTTATTTTT
TTCTTTAACATCCCTAAAATTTTCCTTACATGTTTTACTAGCCAGATTTTTCCTCCTCTCCTGACTACTC
CCAGTCATAGCTGTCCCTCTTCTCTTATGGAGATCCCTCGACCTGCAGCCCAAGCTTGGCGTAATCATGG
TCATAGCTGTTTCCTGTGTGAAATTGTTATCCGCTCACAATTCCACACAACATACGAGCCGGAAGCATAA
AGTGTAAAGCCTGGGGTGCCTAATGAGTGAGCTAACTCACATTAATTGCGTTGCGCTCACTGCCCGCTTT
CCAGTCGGGAAACCTGTCGTGCCAGCGGATCGACAGTACTAAGCTTGGTCTAATACCCAATCTCTCGTCT
TATCCAGATGTTTTATACGCCTCTGGCCCGTGTCTCAAAATCTCTGATGTTACATTGCACAAGATAAAAT
AATATCATCATGAACAATAAAACTGTCTGCTTACATAAACAGTAATACAAGGGGTGTTATGAGCCATATT
CAACGGGAAACGTCGAGGCCGCGATTAAATTCCAACATGGATGCTGATTTATATGGGTATAAATGGGCTC
GCGATAATGTCGGGCAATCAGGTGCGACAATCTATCGCTTGTATGGGAAGCCCGATGCGCCAGAGTTGTT
TCTGAAACATGGCAAAGGTAGCGTTGCCAATGATGTTACAGATGAGATGGTCAGACTAAACTGGCTGACG
GAATTTATGCCTCTTCCGACCATCAAGCATTTTATCCGTACTCCTGATGATGCATGGTTACTCACCACTG
CGATCCCCGGAAAAACAGCATTCCAGGTATTAGAAGAATATCCTGATTCAGGTGAAAATATTGTTGATGC
GCTGGCAGTGTTCCTGCGCCGGTTGCATTCGATTCCTGTTTGTAATTGTCCTTTTAACAGCGATCGCGTA
TTTCGTCTCGCTCAGGCGCAATCACGAATGAATAACGGTTTGGTTGATGCGAGTGATTTTGATGACGAGC
GTAATGGCTGGCCTGTTGAACAAGTCTGGAAAGAAATGCATAAACTTTTGCCATTCTCACCGGATTCAGT
CGTCACTCATGGTGATTTCTCACTTGATAACCTTATTTTTGACGAGGGGAAATTAATAGGTTGTATTGAT
GTTGGACGAGTCGGAATCGCAGACCGATACCAGGATCTTGCCATCCTATGGAACTGCCTCGGTGAGTTTT
CTCCTTCATTACAGAAACGGCTTTTTCAAAAATATGGTATTGATAATCCTGATATGAATAAATTGCAGTT
TCATTTGATGCTCGATGAGTTTTTCTAATCAGAATTGGTTAATTGGTTGTAACACTGGCAGAGCATTACG
CTGACTTGACGGGACGGCGCAAGCTCATGACCAAAATCCCTTAACGTGAGTTACGCGTCGTTCCACTGAG
CGTCAGAGGTATCACTAGTATTACAGAGGTAAGTTATAACAGTCGCCTAACCC
