>Addgene plasmid #103589 | LSB-hsa-miR-509-3-5p | depositor partial sequence | sequence record 196227 | hsa-miR-509-3-5p target
CATGATTGCCACGTCTGCAGTA
